Addgene plasmid #91765: pNCS mRFP
Purpose: Bacterial expression of a fluorescent protein, monomeric Red Fluorescent Protein1 (mRFP1)
Depositing lab: Erik Rodriguez & Roger Tsien. Depositing organization: University of California, San Diego (UCSD). Publication: A monomeric red fluorescent protein. Campbell RE, Tour O, Palmer AE, Steinbach PA, Baird GS, Zacharias DA, Tsien RY. Proc Natl Acad Sci U S A. 2002 Jun 11;99(12):7877-82. 10.1073/pnas.082243699 PubMed 12060735.
Backbone
  Vector backbone: modified pRSETB
  Backbone manufacturer: Life Technologies
  Backbone size w/o insert (bp): 2900
  Vector type: Bacterial Expression
Growth in bacteria
  Bacterial resistance: Ampicillin, 100 μg/mL
  Growth temperature: 37°C
  Growth strain: DH5alpha
  Growth instructions: E. coli expressing T7 polymerase necessary for fluorescent protein production. Expresses fluorescent protein constitutively. Do not add IPTG.
  Copy number: High Copy
Gene/Insert
  Gene/Insert name: monomeric Red Fluorescent Protein1 (alt name: mRFP1)
  Species: Entacmaea quadricolor (bubble tip anemone)
  Insert size (bp): 735
  Promoter: T7
  Tag / fusion protein: Hexa-Histidine tag, Xpress epitope for detection with the anti-Xpress antibody, and enterokinase cleavage site. (N terminal on backbone)
  Cloning method: Restriction Enzyme; 5′ cloning site BamHI (not destroyed); 3′ cloning site EcoRI (not destroyed)
  Sequencing primers: 5′ T7 Promoter Forward; 3′ T7 Terminator
Terms and licenses: Academic/Nonprofit Terms; Industry Terms: Not Available to Industry
Depositor comments: These plasmids are used in University Molecular Biology Laboratories and by High School students to purify fluorescent proteins and create fluorescent protein plate artwork.
How to cite: pNCS mRFP was a gift from Erik Rodriguez & Roger Tsien (Addgene plasmid # 91765 ; http://n2t.net/addgene:91765 ; RRID:Addgene_91765)
