[The description below was written by a language model from this plasmid's Addgene catalogue record and pLannotate feature annotations shown in this document.]
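Description:
pNCS mRFP is a bacterial expression plasmid built on a modified pRSETB backbone for producing the monomeric red fluorescent protein mRFP1 in E. coli. It is a high-copy plasmid of about 3.5 kb, replicating from a ColE1/pUC-type origin and selected with ampicillin through the β-lactamase (AmpR) gene and its own promoter. An f1 phage origin is also present, which in principle allows single-stranded DNA production.

The expression cassette is driven by the T7 promoter followed by the strong ribosome binding site from phage T7 gene 10, and it ends at a T7 terminator. The mRFP1 coding sequence, cloned between BamHI and EcoRI sites that remain intact, is fused at its N terminus to backbone-encoded elements: a hexahistidine tag for metal-affinity purification, the T7 gene 10 leader that promotes efficient translation, and the Xpress epitope, which includes an enterokinase cleavage site for tag removal. The short capTEV, SET1, lacZα and lacI matches in the automated annotation are only fragments, most likely backbone remnants (the capTEV hit probably reflecting the His tag) rather than functional elements. No lac operator or intact lacI is annotated, consistent with the depositor's note that expression is constitutive in strains supplying T7 RNA polymerase and needs no inducer.

One discrepancy is worth noting. The catalogue lists the insert species as Entacmaea quadricolor, whereas the feature annotation identifies mRFP1 as a monomeric derivative of DsRed, which is generally known to come from Discosoma coral. According to the depositors, the plasmid is used in university and high-school teaching laboratories for purifying fluorescent protein and making fluorescent bacterial plate artwork.
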