Features (pLannotate 1.2.2; 14 found; start..end, strand, type, name):
     57..75      +  promoter       T7 promoter: promoter for bacteriophage T7 RNA polymerase
    107..129     +  RBS            RBS: efficient ribosome binding site from bacteriophage T7 gene 10 (Olins and Rangwala, 1989)
    149..169     +  CDS            capTEV™ (fragment): composite tag for in vivo biotinylation, TEV protease cleavage, and 6xHis tagging
    170..202     +  CDS            T7 tag (gene 10 leader): leader peptide from bacteriophage T7 gene 10 promotes efficient translation in E. coli
    206..229     +  CDS            Xpress™ tag: Xpress™ epitope tag, including an enterokinase recognition and cleavage site
    236..913     +  CDS            mRFP1: monomeric derivative of DsRed (Campbell et al., 2002) mammalian codon-optimized
    933..982     +  CDS            SET1 (fragment): solubility-enhancement tag derived from T7 phage gene 10B
    990..1037    +  terminator     T7 terminator: transcription terminator for bacteriophage T7 RNA polymerase
   1063..1129    +  CDS            lacZα (fragment): LacZα fragment of β-galactosidase; lacZ fragment
   1134..1562    +  rep_origin     f1 ori (sequence partly withheld): f1 bacteriophage origin of replication; arrow indicates direction of (+) strand synthesis
   1615..1719    +  promoter       AmpR promoter: bla
   1720..2580    +  CDS            AmpR: β-lactamase; bla; confers resistance to ampicillin, carbenicillin, and related antibiotics
   2751..3339    +  rep_origin     ori: high-copy-number ColE1/pMB1/pBR322/pUC origin of replication
   3522..37      +  CDS            lacI (fragment) (across the origin): lac repressor; lacI; The lac repressor binds to the lac operator to inhibit transcription in E. coli. This inhibition can be relieved by adding lactose or isopropyl-β-D-thiogalactopyranoside (IPTG).
>Addgene plasmid #91765 | pNCS mRFP | addgene full sequence | sequence record 180850 | Addgene NGS Result
CGCCTCTCCCCGCGCGTTGGCCGATTCATTAATGCAGGATCTCGATCCCGCGAAATTAATACGACTCACT
ATAGGGAGACCACAACGGTTTCCCTCTAGAAATAATTTTGTTTAACTTTAAGAAGGAGATATACATATGC
GGGGTTCTCATCATCATCATCATCATGGTATGGCTAGCATGACTGGTGGACAGCAAATGGGTCGGGATCT
GTACGACGATGACGATAAGGATCCGATGGCCTCCTCCGAGGACGTCATCAAGGAGTTCATGCGCTTCAAG
GTGCGCATGGAGGGCTCCGTGAACGGCCACGAGTTCGAGATCGAGGGCGAGGGCGAGGGCCGCCCCTACG
AGGGCACCCAGACCGCCAAGCTGAAGGTGACCAAGGGCGGCCCCCTGCCCTTCGCCTGGGACATCCTGTC
CCCTCAGTTCCAGTACGGCTCCAAGGCCTACGTGAAGCACCCCGCCGACATCCCCGACTACTTGAAGCTG
TCCTTCCCCGAGGGCTTCAAGTGGGAGCGCGTGATGAACTTCGAGGACGGCGGCGTGGTGACCGTGACCC
AGGACTCCTCCCTGCAGGACGGCGAGTTCATCTACAAGGTGAAGCTGCGCGGCACCAACTTCCCCTCCGA
CGGCCCCGTAATGCAGAAGAAGACCATGGGCTGGGAGGCCTCCACCGAGCGGATGTACCCCGAGGACGGC
GCCCTGAAGGGCGAGATCAAGATGAGGCTGAAGCTGAAGGACGGCGGCCACTACGACGCCGAGGTCAAGA
CCACCTACATGGCCAAGAAGCCCGTGCAGCTGCCCGGCGCCTACAAGACCGACATCAAGCTGGACATCAC
CTCCCACAACGAGGACTACACCATCGTGGAACAGTACGAGCGCGCCGAGGGCCGCCACTCCACCGGCGCC
TAAGAATTCGAAGCTTGATCCGGCTGCTAACAAAGCCCGAAAGGAAGCTGAGTTGGCTGCTGCCACCGCT
GAGCAATAACTAGCATAACCCCTTGGGGCCTCTAAACGGGTCTTGAGGGGTTTTTTGCTGAAAGGAGGAA
CTATATCCGGATCTGGCGTAATAGCGAAGAGGCCCGCACCGATCGCCCTTCCCAACAGTTGCGCAGCCTG
AATGGCGAATGGG
[124 nt withheld, positions 1134-1257]
C
[91 nt withheld, positions 1259-1349]
A
[49 nt withheld, positions 1351-1399]
CCTTTGACGTTGGAGTCCACGTTCTTT
[37 nt withheld, positions 1427-1463]
ACCCTATCTCGGTCTATTCTTTTGATTTATAAGGGATTTTGCCGATTTCGGCCTATTGGTTAAAAAATGA
GCTGATTTAACAAAAATTTAACGCGAATTTTAACAAAATATTAACGCTTACAATTTAGGTGGCACTTTTC
GGGGAAATGTGCGCGGAACCCCTATTTGTTTATTTTTCTAAATACATTCAAATATGTATCCGCTCATGAG
ACAATAACCCTGATAAATGCTTCAATAATATTGAAAAAGGAAGAGTATGAGTATTCAACATTTCCGTGTC
GCCCTTATTCCCTTTTTTGCGGCATTTTGCCTTCCTGTTTTTGCTCACCCAGAAACGCTGGTGAAAGTAA
AAGATGCTGAAGATCAGTTGGGTGCACGAGTGGGTTACATCGAACTGGATCTCAACAGCGGTAAGATCCT
TGAGAGTTTTCGCCCCGAAGAACGTTTTCCAATGATGAGCACTTTTAAAGTTCTGCTATGTGGCGCGGTA
TTATCCCGTATTGACGCCGGGCAAGAGCAACTCGGTCGCCGCATACACTATTCTCAGAATGACTTGGTTG
AGTACTCACCAGTCACAGAAAAGCATCTTACGGATGGCATGACAGTAAGAGAATTATGCAGTGCTGCCAT
AACCATGAGTGATAACACTGCGGCCAACTTACTTCTGACAACGATCGGAGGACCGAAGGAGCTAACCGCT
TTTTTGCACAACATGGGGGATCATGTAACTCGCCTTGATCGTTGGGAACCGGAGCTGAATGAAGCCATAC
CAAACGACGAGCGTGACACCACGATGCCTGTAGCAATGGCAACAACGTTGCGCAAACTATTAACTGGCGA
ACTACTTACTCTAGCTTCCCGGCAACAATTAATAGACTGGATGGAGGCGGATAAAGTTGCAGGACCACTT
CTGCGCTCGGCCCTTCCGGCTGGCTGGTTTATTGCTGATAAATCTGGAGCCGGTGAGCGTGGGTCTCGCG
GTATCATTGCAGCACTGGGGCCAGATGGTAAGCCCTCCCGTATCGTAGTTATCTACACGACGGGGAGTCA
GGCAACTATGGATGAACGAAATAGACAGATCGCTGAGATAGGTGCCTCACTGATTAAGCATTGGTAACTG
TCAGACCAAGTTTACTCATATATACTTTAGATTGATTTAAAACTTCATTTTTAATTTAAAAGGATCTAGG
TGAAGATCCTTTTTGATAATCTCATGACCAAAATCCCTTAACGTGAGTTTTCGTTCCACTGAGCGTCAGA
CCCCGTAGAAAAGATCAAAGGATCTTCTTGAGATCCTTTTTTTCTGCGCGTAATCTGCTGCTTGCAAACA
AAAAAACCACCGCTACCAGCGGTGGTTTGTTTGCCGGATCAAGAGCTACCAACTCTTTTTCCGAAGGTAA
CTGGCTTCAGCAGAGCGCAGATACCAAATACTGTTCTTCTAGTGTAGCCGTAGTTAGGCCACCACTTCAA
GAACTCTGTAGCACCGCCTACATACCTCGCTCTGCTAATCCTGTTACCAGTGGCTGCTGCCAGTGGCGAT
AAGTCGTGTCTTACCGGGTTGGACTCAAGACGATAGTTACCGGATAAGGCGCAGCGGTCGGGCTGAACGG
GGGGTTCGTGCACACAGCCCAGCTTGGAGCGAACGACCTACACCGAACTGAGATACCTACAGCGTGAGCT
ATGAGAAAGCGCCACGCTTCCCGAAGGGAGAAAGGCGGACAGGTATCCGGTAAGCGGCAGGGTCGGAACA
GGAGAGCGCACGAGGGAGCTTCCAGGGGGAAACGCCTGGTATCTTTATAGTCCTGTCGGGTTTCGCCACC
TCTGACTTGAGCGTCGATTTTTGTGATGCTCGTCAGGGGGGCGGAGCCTATGGAAAAACGCCAGCAACGC
GGCCTTTTTACGGTTCCTGGCCTTTTGCTGGCCTTTTGCTCACATGTTCTTTCCTGCGTTATCCCCTGAT
TCTGTGGATAACCGTATTACCGCCTTTGAGTGAGCTGATACCGCTCGCCGCAGCCGAACGACCGAGCGCA
GCGAGTCAGTGAGCGAGGAAGCGGAAGAGCGCCCAATACGCAAAC
